>Addgene plasmid #136006 | pCI-neo-lambdaN-UPF1-WT | addgene full sequence | sequence record 272640 | Addgene NGS Result
TATTGGCCATTGCATACGTTGTATCTATATCATAATATGTACATTTATATTGGCTCATGTCCAATATGAC
CGCCATGTTGACATTGATTATTGACTAGTTATTAATAGTAATCAATTACGGGGTCATTAGTTCATAGCCC
ATATATGGAGTTCCGCGTTACATAACTTACGGTAAATGGCCCGCCTGGCTGACCGCCCAACGACCCCCGC
CCATTGACGTCAATAATGACGTATGTTCCCATAGTAACGCCAATAGGGACTTTCCATTGACGTCAATGGG
TGGAGTATTTACGGTAAACTGCCCACTTGGCAGTACATCAAGTGTATCATATGCCAAGTCCGCCCCCTAT
TGACGTCAATGACGGTAAATGGCCCGCCTGGCATTATGCCCAGTACATGACCTTACGGGACTTTCCTACT
TGGCAGTACATCTACGTATTAGTCATCGCTATTACCATGGTGATGCGGTTTTGGCAGTACACCAATGGGC
GTGGATAGCGGTTTGACTCACGGGGATTTCCAAGTCTCCACCCCATTGACGTCAATGGGAGTTTGTTTTG
GCACCAAAATCAACGGGACTTTCCAAAATGTCGTAATAACCCCGCCCCGTTGACGCAAATGGGCGGTAGG
CGTGTACGGTGGGAGGTCTATATAAGCAGAGCTCGTTTAGTGAACCGTCAGATCACTAGAAGCTTTATTG
CGGTAGTTTATCACAGTTAAATTGCTAACGCAGTCAGTGCTTCTGACACAACAGTCTCGAACTTAAGCTG
CAGTGACTCTCTTAAGGTAGCCTTGCAGAAGTTGGTCGTGAGGCACTGGGCAGGTAAGTATCAAGGTTAC
AAGACAGGTTTAAGGAGACCAATAGAAACTGGGCTTGTCGAGACAGAGAAGACTCTTGCGTTTCTGATAG
GCACCTATTGGTCTTACTGACATCCACTTTGCCTTTCTCTCCACAGGTGTCCACTCCCAGTTCAATTACA
GCTCTTAAGGCTAGAGTACTTAATACGACTCACTATAGGCTAGCCACCATGAACGCACGAACACGACGAC
GTGAGCGTCGCGCTGAGAAACAAGCTCAATGGAAAGCTGCAAACGCTTAGCGTGGAGGCGTACGGGCCCA
GCTCGCAGACTCTCACTTTCCTGGACACGGAGGAGGCCGAGCTGCTTGGCGCCGACACACAGGGCTCCGA
GTTCGAGTTCACCGACTTTACTCTTCCTAGCCAGACGCAGACGCCCCCCGGCGGCCCCGGCGGCCCGGGC
GGTGGCGGCGCGGGAGGCCCGGGCGGCGCGGGCGCGGGCGCTGCGGCGGGACAGCTCGACGCGCAGGTTG
GGCCCGAAGGCATCCTGCAGAACGGGGCTGTGGACGACAGTGTAGCCAAGACCAGCCAGTTGTTGGCTGA
GTTGAACTTCGAGGAAGATGAAGAAGACACCTATTACACGAAGGACCTCCCCATACACGCCTGCAGTTAC
TGTGGAATACACGATCCTGCCTGCGTGGTTTACTGTAATACCAGCAAGAAGTGGTTCTGCAACGGACGTG
GAAATACTTCTGGCAGCCACATTGTAAATCACCTTGTGAGGGCAAAATGCAAAGAGGTGACCCTGCACAA
GGACGGGCCCCTGGGGGAGACAGTCCTGGAGTGCTACAACTGCGGCTGTCGCAACGTCTTCCTCCTCGGC
TTCATCCCGGCCAAAGCTGACTCAGTGGTGGTGCTGCTGTGCAGGCAGCCCTGTGCCAGCCAGAGCAGCC
TCAAGGACATCAACTGGGACAGCTCGCAGTGGCAGCCGCTGATCCAGGACCGCTGCTTCCTGTCCTGGCT
GGTCAAGATCCCCTCCGAGCAGGAGCAGCTGCGGGCACGCCAGATCACGGCACAGCAGATCAACAAGCTG
GAGGAGCTGTGGAAGGAAAACCCTTCTGCCACGCTGGAGGACCTGGAGAAGCCGGGGGTGGACGAGGAGC
CGCAGCATGTCCTCCTGCGGTACGAGGACGCCTACCAGTACCAGAACATATTCGGGCCCCTGGTCAAGCT
GGAGGCCGACTACGACAAGAAGCTGAAGGAGTCCCAGACTCAAGATAACATCACTGTCAGGTGGGACCTG
GGCCTTAACAAGAAGAGAATCGCCTACTTCACTTTGCCCAAGACTGACTCTGACATGCGGCTCATGCAGG
GGGATGAGATATGCCTGCGGTACAAAGGGGACCTTGCGCCCCTGTGGAAAGGGATCGGCCACGTCATCAA
GGTCCCTGATAATTATGGCGATGAGATCGCCATTGAGCTGCGGAGCAGCGTGGGTGCACCTGTGGAGGTG
ACTCACAACTTCCAGGTGGATTTTGTGTGGAAGTCGACCTCCTTTGACAGGATGCAGAGCGCATTGAAAA
CGTTTGCCGTGGATGAGACCTCGGTGTCTGGCTACATCTACCACAAGCTGTTGGGCCACGAGGTGGAGGA
CGTAATCATCAAGTGCCAGCTGCCCAAGCGCTTCACGGCGCAGGGCCTCCCCGACCTCAACCACTCCCAG
GTTTATGCCGTGAAGACTGTGCTGCAAAGACCACTGAGCCTGATCCAGGGCCCGCCAGGCACGGGGAAGA
CGGTGACGTCGGCCACCATCGTCTACCACCTGGCCCGGCAAGGCAACGGGCCGGTGCTGGTGTGTGCTCC
GAGCAACATCGCCGTGGACCAGCTAACGGAGAAGATCCACCAGACGGGGCTAAAGGTCGTGCGCCTCTGC
GCCAAGAGCCGTGAGGCCATCGACTCCCCGGTGTCTTTTCTGGCCCTGCACAACCAGATCAGGAACATGG
ACAGCATGCCTGAGCTGCAGAAGCTGCAGCAGCTGAAAGACGAGACTGGGGAGCTGTCGTCTGCCGACGA
GAAGCGGTACCGGGCCTTGAAGCGCACCGCAGAGAGAGAGCTGCTGATGAACGCAGATGTCATCTGCTGC
ACATGTGTGGGCGCCGGTGACCCGAGGCTGGCCAAGATGCAGTTCCGCTCCATTTTAATCGACGAAAGCA
CCCAGGCCACCGAGCCGGAGTGCATGGTTCCCGTGGTCCTCGGGGCCAAGCAGCTGATCCTTGTAGGCGA
CCACTGCCAGCTGGGCCCAGTGGTGATGTGCAAGAAGGCGGCCAAGGCCGGGCTGTCACAGTCGCTCTTC
GAGCGCCTGGTGGTGCTGGGCATCCGGCCCATCCGCCTGCAGGTCCAGTACCGGATGCACCCTGCACTCA
GCGCCTTCCCATCCAACATCTTCTACGAGGGCTCCCTCCAGAATGGTGTCACTGCAGCGGATCGTGTGAA
GAAGGGATTTGACTTCCAGTGGCCCCAACCCGATAAACCGATGTTCTTCTACGTGACCCAGGGCCAAGAG
GAGATTGCCAGCTCGGGCACCTCCTACCTGAACAGGACCGAGGCTGCGAACGTGGAGAAGATCACCACGA
AGTTGCTGAAGGCAGGCGCCAAGCCGGACCAGATTGGCATCATCACGCCCTACGAGGGCCAGCGCTCCTA
CCTGGTGCAGTACATGCAGTTCAGCGGCTCCCTGCACACCAAGCTCTACCAGGAGGTGGAGATCGCCAGT
GTGGACGCCTTTCAGGGACGCGAGAAGGACTTCATCATCCTGTCCTGTGTGCGGGCCAACGAGCACCAAG
GCATTGGCTTTTTAAATGACCCCAGGCGTCTGAACGTGGCCCTGACCAGAGCAAGGTATGGCGTCATCAT
TGTGGGCAACCCGAAGGCACTATCAAAGCAGCCGCTCTGGAACCACCTGCTGAACTACTATAAGGAGCAG
AAGGTGCTGGTGGAGGGGCCGCTCAACAACCTGCGTGAGAGCCTCATGCAGTTCAGCAAGCCACGGAAGC
TGGTCAACACTATCAACCCGGGAGCCCGCTTCATGACCACAGCCATGTATGATGCCCGGGAGGCCATCAT
CCCAGGCTCCGTCTATGATCGGAGCAGCCAGGGCCGGCCTTCCAGCATGTACTTCCAGACCCATGACCAG
ATTGGCATGATCAGTGCCGGCCCTAGCCACGTGGCTGCCATGAACATTCCCATCCCCTTCAACCTGGTCA
TGCCACCCATGCCACCGCCTGGCTATTTTGGACAAGCCAACGGGCCTGCTGCAGGGCGAGGCACCCCGAA
AGGCAAGACTGGTCGTGGGGGACGCCAGAAGAACCGCTTTGGGCTTCCTGGACCCAGCCAGACTAACCTC
CCCAACAGCCAAGCCAGCCAGGATGTGGCGTCACAGCCCTTCTCTCAGGGCGCCCTGACGCAGGGCTACA
TCTCCATGAGCCAGCCTTCCCAGATGAGCCAGCCCGGCCTCTCCCAGCCGGAGCTGTCCCAGGACAGTTA
CCTTGGTGACGAGTTTAAATCACAAATCGACGTGGCGCTCTCACAGGACTCCACGTACCAGGGAGAGCGG
GCTTACCAGCATGGCGGGGTGACGGGGCTGTCCCAGTATTAAAAGGTGGCGGCGGAAGAGCTAAAGAGTC
GACCCGGGCGGCCGCTTCCCTTTAGTGAGGGTTAATGCTTCGAGCAGACATGATAAGATACATTGATGAG
TTTGGACAAACCACAACTAGAATGCAGTGAAAAAAATGCTTTATTTGTGAAATTTGTGATGCTATTGCTT
TATTTGTAACCATTATAAGCTGCAATAAACAAGTTAACAACAACAATTGCATTCATTTTATGTTTCAGGT
TCAGGGGGAGATGTGGGAGGTTTTTTAAAGCAAGTAAAACCTCTACAAATGTGGTAAAATCCGATAAGGA
TCGATCCGGGCTGGCGTAATAGCGAAGAGGCCCGCACCGATCGCCCTTCCCAACAGTTGCGCAGCCTGAA
TGGCGAATGG
[124 nt withheld, positions 4841-4964]
C
[91 nt withheld, positions 4966-5056]
A
[49 nt withheld, positions 5058-5106]
CCTTTGACGTTGGAGTCCACGTTCTTT
[37 nt withheld, positions 5134-5170]
ACCCTATCTCGGTCTATTCTTTTGATTTATAAGGGATTTTGCCGATTTCGGCCTATTGGTTAAAAAATGA
GCTGATTTAACAAAAATTTAACGCGAATTTTAACAAAATATTAACGCTTACAATTTCCTGATGCGGTATT
TTCTCCTTACGCATCTGTGCGGTATTTCACACCGCATACGCGGATCTGCGCAGCACCATGGCCTGAAATA
ACCTCTGAAAGAGGAACTTGGTTAGGTACCTTCTGAGGCGGAAAGAACCAGCTGTGGAATGTGTGTCAGT
TAGGGTGTGGAAAGTCCCCAGGCTCCCCAGCAGGCAGAAGTATGCAAAGCATGCATCTCAATTAGTCAGC
AACCAGGTGTGGAAAGTCCCCAGGCTCCCCAGCAGGCAGAAGTATGCAAAGCATGCATCTCAATTAGTCA
GCAACCATAGTCCCGCCCCTAACTCCGCCCATCCCGCCCCTAACTCCGCCCAGTTCCGCCCATTCTCCGC
CCCATGGCTGACTAATTTTTTTTATTTATGCAGAGGCCGAGGCCGCCTCGGCCTCTGAGCTATTCCAGAA
GTAGTGAGGAGGCTTTTTTGGAGGCCTAGGCTTTTGCAAAAAGCTTGATTCTTCTGACACAACAGTCTCG
AACTTAAGGCTAGAGCCACCATGATTGAACAAGATGGATTGCACGCAGGTTCTCCGGCCGCTTGGGTGGA
GAGGCTATTCGGCTATGACTGGGCACAACAGACAATCGGCTGCTCTGATGCCGCCGTGTTCCGGCTGTCA
GCGCAGGGGCGCCCGGTTCTTTTTGTCAAGACCGACCTGTCCGGTGCCCTGAATGAACTGCAGGACGAGG
CAGCGCGGCTATCGTGGCTGGCCACGACGGGCGTTCCTTGCGCAGCTGTGCTCGACGTTGTCACTGAAGC
GGGAAGGGACTGGCTGCTATTGGGCGAAGTGCCGGGGCAGGATCTCCTGTCATCTCACCTTGCTCCTGCC
GAGAAAGTATCCATCATGGCTGATGCAATGCGGCGGCTGCATACGCTTGATCCGGCTACCTGCCCATTCG
ACCACCAAGCGAAACATCGCATCGAGCGAGCACGTACTCGGATGGAAGCCGGTCTTGTCGATCAGGATGA
TCTGGACGAAGAGCATCAGGGGCTCGCGCCAGCCGAACTGTTCGCCAGGCTCAAGGCGCGCATGCCCGAC
GGCGAGGATCTCGTCGTGACCCATGGCGATGCCTGCTTGCCGAATATCATGGTGGAAAATGGCCGCTTTT
CTGGATTCATCGACTGTGGCCGGCTGGGTGTGGCGGACCGCTATCAGGACATAGCGTTGGCTACCCGTGA
TATTGCTGAAGAGCTTGGCGGCGAATGGGCTGACCGCTTCCTCGTGCTTTACGGTATCGCCGCTCCCGAT
TCGCAGCGCATCGCCTTCTATCGCCTTCTTGACGAGTTCTTCTGAGCGGGACTCTGGGGTTCGAAATGAC
CGACCAAGCGACGCCCAACCTGCCATCACGATGGCCGCAATAAAATATCTTTATTTTCATTACATCTGTG
TGTTGGTTTTTTGTGTGAATCGATAGCGATAAGGATCCCCTAGGCTTTTGCAAAAAGCTCCTCGAGGAAC
TGAAAAACCAGAAAGTTAATTCCCTATAGTGAGTCGTATTAAATTCGTAATCATGTCATAGCTGTTTCCT
GTGTGAAATTGTTATCCGCTCACAATTCCACACAACATACGAGCCGGAAGCATAAAGTGTAAAGCCTGGG
GTGCCTAATGAGTGAGCTAACTCACATTAATTGCGTTGCGCTCACTGCCCGCTTTCCAGTCGGGAAACCT
GTCGTGCCAGCTGCATTAATGAATCGGCCAACGCGCGGGGAGAGGCGGTTTGCGTATTGGGCGCTCTTCC
GCTTCCTCGCTCACTGACTCGCTGCGCTCGGTCGTTCGGCTGCGGCGAGCGGTATCAGCTCACTCAAAGG
CGGTAATACGGTTATCCACAGAATCAGGGGATAACGCAGGAAAGAACATGTGAGCAAAAGGCCAGCAAAA
GGCCAGGAACCGTAAAAAGGCCGCGTTGCTGGCGTTTTTCCATAGGCTCCGCCCCCCTGACGAGCATCAC
AAAAATCGACGCTCAAGTCAGAGGTGGCGAAACCCGACAGGACTATAAAGATACCAGGCGTTTCCCCCTG
GAAGCTCCCTCGTGCGCTCTCCTGTTCCGACCCTGCCGCTTACCGGATACCTGTCCGCCTTTCTCCCTTC
GGGAAGCGTGGCGCTTTCTCATAGCTCACGCTGTAGGTATCTCAGTTCGGTGTAGGTCGTTCGCTCCAAG
CTGGGCTGTGTGCACGAACCCCCCGTTCAGCCCGACCGCTGCGCCTTATCCGGTAACTATCGTCTTGAGT
CCAACCCGGTAAGACACGACTTATCGCCACTGGCAGCAGCCACTGGTAACAGGATTAGCAGAGCGAGGTA
TGTAGGCGGTGCTACAGAGTTCTTGAAGTGGTGGCCTAACTACGGCTACACTAGAAGAACAGTATTTGGT
ATCTGCGCTCTGCTGAAGCCAGTTACCTTCGGAAAAAGAGTTGGTAGCTCTTGATCCGGCAAACAAACCA
CCGCTGGTAGCGGTGGTTTTTTTGTTTGCAAGCAGCAGATTACGCGCAGAAAAAAAGGATCTCAAGAAGA
TCCTTTGATCTTTTCTACGGGGTCTGACGCTCAGTGGAACGAAAACTCACGTTAAGGGATTTTGGTCATG
AGATTATCAAAAAGGATCTTCACCTAGATCCTTTTAAATTAAAAATGAAGTTTTAAATCAATCTAAAGTA
TATATGAGTAAACTTGGTCTGACAGTTACCAATGCTTAATCAGTGAGGCACCTATCTCAGCGATCTGTCT
ATTTCGTTCATCCATAGTTGCCTGACTCCCCGTCGTGTAGATAACTACGATACGGGAGGGCTTACCATCT
GGCCCCAGTGCTGCAATGATACCGCGAGACCCACGCTCACCGGCTCCAGATTTATCAGCAATAAACCAGC
CAGCCGGAAGGGCCGAGCGCAGAAGTGGTCCTGCAACTTTATCCGCCTCCATCCAGTCTATTAATTGTTG
CCGGGAAGCTAGAGTAAGTAGTTCGCCAGTTAATAGTTTGCGCAACGTTGTTGCCATTGCTACAGGCATC
GTGGTGTCACGCTCGTCGTTTGGTATGGCTTCATTCAGCTCCGGTTCCCAACGATCAAGGCGAGTTACAT
GATCCCCCATGTTGTGCAAAAAAGCGGTTAGCTCCTTCGGTCCTCCGATCGTTGTCAGAAGTAAGTTGGC
CGCAGTGTTATCACTCATGGTTATGGCAGCACTGCATAATTCTCTTACTGTCATGCCATCCGTAAGATGC
TTTTCTGTGACTGGTGAGTACTCAACCAAGTCATTCTGAGAATAGTGTATGCGGCGACCGAGTTGCTCTT
GCCCGGCGTCAATACGGGATAATACCGCGCCACATAGCAGAACTTTAAAAGTGCTCATCATTGGAAAACG
TTCTTCGGGGCGAAAACTCTCAAGGATCTTACCGCTGTTGAGATCCAGTTCGATGTAACCCACTCGTGCA
CCCAACTGATCTTCAGCATCTTTTACTTTCACCAGCGTTTCTGGGTGAGCAAAAACAGGAAGGCAAAATG
CCGCAAAAAAGGGAATAAGGGCGACACGGAAATGTTGAATACTCATACTCTTCCTTTTTCAATATTATTG
AAGCATTTATCAGGGTTATTGTCTCATGAGCGGATACATATTTGAATGTATTTAGAAAAATAAACAAATA
GGGGTTCCGCGCACATTTCCCCGAAAAGTGCCACCTG
[124 nt withheld, positions 8988-9111]
C
[91 nt withheld, positions 9113-9203]
A
[49 nt withheld, positions 9205-9253]
CCTTTGACGTTGGAGTCCACGTTCTTT
[37 nt withheld, positions 9281-9317]
ACCCTATCTCGGTCTATTCTTTTGATTTATAAGGGATTTTGCCGATTTCGGCCTATTGGTTAAAAAATGA
GCTGATTTAACAAAAATTTAACGCGAATTTTAACAAAATATTAACGCTTACAATTTCCATTCGCCATTCA
GGCTGCGCAACTGTTGGGAAGGGCGATCGGTGCGGGCCTCTTCGCTATTACGCCAGCTGGCGAAAGGGGG
ATGTGCTGCAAGGCGATTAAGTTGGGTAACGCCAGGGTTTTCCCAGTCACGACGTTGTAAAACGACGGCC
AGTGCCAAGCTGATCTATACATTGAATCAATATTGGCAATTAGCCATATTAGTCATTGGTTATATAGCAT
AAATCAATATTGGC
Features (pLannotate 1.2.2; 25 found; start..end, strand, type, name):
     80..459     +  enhancer       CMV enhancer: human cytomegalovirus immediate early enhancer
    461..660     +  promoter       CMV promoter: human cytomegalovirus (CMV) immediate early promoter
    824..956     +  intron         chimeric intron: chimera between introns from human β-globin and immunoglobulin heavy chain genes
   1001..1019    +  promoter       T7 promoter: promoter for bacteriophage T7 RNA polymerase
   1096..4449    +  CDS            UPF1: RENT1_HUMAN - Also known as KIAA0221, RENT1. Experimental evidence at protein level: Swiss-Prot protein existence level 1. RNA-dependent helicase and ATPase required for nonsense- mediated decay (NMD) of mRNAs containing premature stop codons. Is recruited to mRNAs upon translation termination and undergoes a cycle of phosphorylation and dephosphorylation; its phosphorylation appears to be a key step in NMD. Recruited by release factors to stalled ribosomes together with the SMG1C protein kinase complex to form the transient SURF (SMG1-UPF1-eRF1-eRF3) complex. In EJC-dependent NMD, the SURF co
   4499..4516    -  promoter       T3 promoter (fragment): promoter for bacteriophage T3 RNA polymerase
   4534..4655    -  polyA_signal   SV40 poly(A) signal: SV40 polyadenylation signal
   4678..4746    -  CDS            large T antigen (fragment): large T antigen from SV40 (simian virus 40)
   4770..4837    +  CDS            lacZα (fragment): LacZα fragment of β-galactosidase; lacZ fragment
   4841..5269    +  rep_origin     f1 ori (sequence partly withheld): f1 bacteriophage origin of replication; arrow indicates direction of (+) strand synthesis
   5297..5348    -  misc_feature   bom (fragment): basis of mobility region from pBR322
   5413..5770    +  promoter       SV40 promoter: SV40 enhancer and early promoter
   5821..6612    +  CDS            neo: KKA2_KLEPN - Also known as kan, nptII. Experimental evidence at protein level: Swiss-Prot protein existence level 1. Resistance to kanamycin, neomycin, paromomycin, ribostamycin, butirosin and gentamicin B. From Klebsiella pneumoniae.
   6679..6727    +  polyA_signal   poly(A) signal: synthetic polyadenylation signal
   6749..6773    +  promoter       SRα promoter (fragment): hybrid promoter consisting of the SV40 early promoter plus part of the long terminal repeat of human T-lymphotrophic virus 1
   6803..6821    -  promoter       T7 promoter: promoter for bacteriophage T7 RNA polymerase
   6859..6875    -  protein_bind   lac operator: The lac repressor binds to the lac operator to inhibit transcription in E. coli. This inhibition can be relieved by adding lactose or isopropyl-β-D-thiogalactopyranoside (IPTG). lac repressor encoded by lacI
   6883..6913    -  promoter       lac promoter: promoter for the E. coli lac operon
   6928..6949    -  protein_bind   CAP binding site: CAP binding activates transcription in the presence of cAMP. E. coli catabolite activator protein
   6962..7054    -  CDS            lacI (fragment): lac repressor; lacI; The lac repressor binds to the lac operator to inhibit transcription in E. coli. This inhibition can be relieved by adding lactose or isopropyl-β-D-thiogalactopyranoside (IPTG).
   7237..7825    -  rep_origin     ori: high-copy-number ColE1/pMB1/pBR322/pUC origin of replication
   7996..8856    -  CDS            AmpR: β-lactamase; bla; confers resistance to ampicillin, carbenicillin, and related antibiotics
   8857..8961    -  promoter       AmpR promoter: bla
   8988..9416    +  rep_origin     f1 ori (sequence partly withheld): f1 bacteriophage origin of replication; arrow indicates direction of (+) strand synthesis
   9447..9601    -  CDS            lacZα (fragment): LacZα fragment of β-galactosidase; lacZ fragment
