[The description below was written by a language model from this plasmid's Addgene catalogue record and pLannotate feature annotations shown in this document.]
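Description:
pCI-neo-lambdaN-UPF1-WT is a mammalian expression plasmid of about 9.7 kb built on the pCI-neo backbone. It is propagated in E. coli through a high-copy ColE1/pUC-type origin and selected with ampicillin via the β-lactamase gene. For mammalian cells it carries a neomycin phosphotransferase cassette driven by the SV40 enhancer/early promoter and terminated by a synthetic poly(A) signal, which allows G418 selection of stable transfectants. The annotation also finds two f1 phage origins and scattered lac-derived fragments (lacZα, lac promoter/operator, a lacI fragment). These look like backbone or cloning remnants rather than functional parts of the design.

The expression unit consists of the human CMV immediate-early enhancer and promoter followed by the chimeric β-globin/immunoglobulin intron, which generally improves mRNA processing and expression. A T7 promoter lies just upstream of the coding region, and an SV40 late poly(A) signal follows it. The insert is wild-type human UPF1 (RENT1), the RNA-dependent helicase and ATPase central to nonsense-mediated mRNA decay. According to the catalogue entry it is fused at its N-terminus to the lambdaN peptide. The feature table does not annotate the tag separately, but a short unannotated stretch between the T7 promoter and the UPF1 reading frame could hold it.

LambdaN is a small phage-derived peptide that binds BoxB RNA hairpins with high affinity. Co-expressing this fusion with a reporter mRNA carrying BoxB elements artificially recruits UPF1 to that transcript. This tethering assay tests the effect of UPF1 on a bound RNA's stability or expression independently of its normal recruitment route.
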