Addgene plasmid #136006: pCI-neo-lambdaN-UPF1-WT
Purpose: WT UPF1 inserted with lambdaN tagged on the N-terminus to use with the Tethering Assay (BoxB)
Depositing lab: Anthony Leung. Publication: Structure-Mediated RNA Decay by UPF1 and G3BP1. Fischer JW, Busa VF, Shao Y, Leung AKL. Mol Cell. 2020 Apr 2;78(1):70-84.e6. doi: 10.1016/j.molcel.2020.01.021. Epub 2020 Feb 3. PubMed 32017897.
Backbone
  Vector backbone: pCI-neo
  Vector type: Mammalian Expression
Growth in bacteria
  Bacterial resistance: Ampicillin, 100 μg/mL
  Growth temperature: 37°C
  Growth strain: DH5alpha
  Copy number: Unknown
Gene/Insert
  Gene/Insert name: UPF1
  Tag / fusion protein: LambdaN (N terminal on insert)
Terms and licenses: Academic/Nonprofit Terms; Industry Terms: Not Available to Industry
How to cite: pCI-neo-lambdaN-UPF1-WT was a gift from Anthony Leung (Addgene plasmid # 136006 ; http://n2t.net/addgene:136006 ; RRID:Addgene_136006)
